>Addgene plasmid #227650 | PT7-alphaHL | addgene full sequence | sequence record 452398 | Addgene NGS Result
GAAGATCCTTTGATCTTTTCTACGGGGTCTGACGCGCATAAATAGGCGTATCACGAGGCAGAATTTCAGA
TAAAAAAAATCCTTAGCTTTCGCTAAGGATGATTTCTGGAATTCGCGGCCGCTTCTAGAGACTAGTGGAA
GACATGGAGTAATACGACTCACTATAGGGAGATACTGGGCCCAAGTTCACTTAAAAAGGAGATCAACAAT
GAAAGCAATTTTCGTACTGAAACATCTTAATCATGCTAAGGAGGTTTTCTAATGATGAAAACACGTATAG
TCAGCTCAGTAACAACAACACTATTGCTAGGTTCCATATTAATGAATCCTGTCGCTAATGCCGCAGATTC
TGATATTAATATTAAAACCGGTACTACAGATATTGGAAGCAATACTACAGTAAAAACAGGTGATTTAGTC
ACTTATGATAAAGAAAATGGCATGCACAAAAAAGTATTTTATAGTTTTATCGATGATAAAAATCATAATA
AAAAACTGCTAGTTATTAGAACGAAAGGTACCATTGCTGGTCAATATAGAGTTTATAGCGAAGAAGGTGC
TAACAAAAGTGGTTTAGCCTGGCCTTCAGCCTTTAAGGTACAGTTGCAACTACCTGATAATGAAGTAGCT
CAAATATCTGATTACTATCCAAGAAATTCGATTGATACAAAAGAGTATATGAGTACTTTAACTTATGGAT
TCAACGGTAATGTTACTGGTGATGATACAGGAAAAATTGGCGGCCTTATTGGTGCAAATGTTTCGATTGG
TCATACACTGAAATATGTTCAACCTGATTTCAAAACAATTTTAGAGAGCCCAACTGATAAAAAAGTAGGC
TGGAAAGTGATATTTAACAATATGGTGAATCAAAATTGGGGACCATATGATAGAGATTCTTGGAACCCGG
TATATGGCAATCAACTTTTCATGAAAACTAGAAATGGCTCTATGAAAGCAGCAGATAACTTCCTTGATCC
TAACAAAGCAAGTTCTCTATTATCTTCAGGGTTTTCACCAGACTTCGCTACAGTTATTACTATGGATAGA
AAAGCATCCAAACAACAAACAAATATAGATGTAATATACGAACGAGTTCGTGATGACTACCAATTGCACT
GGACTTCAACAAATTGGAAAGGTACCAATACTAAAGATAAATGGATAGATCGTTCTTCAGAAAGATATAA
AATCGATTGGGAAAAAGAAGAAATGACAAATTAAAGGTCTAGCATAACCCCTTGGGGCCTCTAAACGGGT
CTTGAGGGGTTTTTTGGCTTATGTCTTCTACTAGTAGCGGCCGCTGCAGTCCGGCAAAAAAGGGCAAGGT
GTCACCACCCTGCCCTTTTTCTTTAAAACCGAAAAGATTACTTCGCGTTATGCAGGCTTCCTCGCTCACT
GACTCGCTGCGCTCGGTCGTTCGGCTGCGGCGAGCGGTATCAGCTCACTCAAAGGCGGTAAGTCGCGTGT
TATACGCCCGTTATCCATGGGTATGGACAGTTTTCCCTTTGATATGTAACGCACGTTGTGTCTCAAAATC
TCTGATGTTACATTGCACAAGATAAAAATATATCATCATGAACAATAAAACTGTCTGCTTACATAAACAG
TAATACAAGGGGTGTTATGAGCCATATTCAACGGGAAACGTCTTGCTCCCGTCCGCGCTTAAACTCCAAC
ATGGACGCTGATTTATATGGGTATAAATGGGCTCGCGATAATGTCGGGCAATCAGGTGCGACAATCTATC
GCTTGTATGGGAAGCCCGATGCGCCAGAGTTGTTTCTGAAACATGGCAAAGGTAGCGTTGCCAATGATGT
TACAGATGAGATGGTCCGTCTCAACTGGCTGACGGAGTTTATGCCTCTCCCGACCATCAAGCATTTTATC
CGTACTCCTGATGATGCGTGGTTACTCACCACCGCGATTCCTGGGAAAACAGCCTTCCAGGTATTAGAAG
AATATCCTGATTCAGGTGAAAATATTGTTGATGCGCTGGCCGTGTTCCTGCGCCGGTTACATTCGATTCC
TGTTTGTAATTGTCCTTTTAACAGCGATCGTGTATTTCGTCTTGCTCAGGCGCAATCACGCATGAATAAC
GGTTTGGTTGATGCGAGTGATTTTGATGACGAGCGTAATGGCTGGCCTGTTGAACAAGTCTGGAAAGAAA
TGCACAAGCTCTTGCCATTCTCACCGGATTCAGTCGTCACTCATGGTGATTTCTCACTTGATAACCTTAT
TTTTGACGAGGGGAAATTAATAGGTTGTATTGATGTTGGACGGGTCGGAATCGCAGACCGTTACCAGGAC
CTTGCCATTCTTTGGAACTGCCTCGGTGAGTTTTCTCCTTCATTACAGAAACGGCTTTTTCAAAAATATG
GTATTGATAATCCTGATATGAATAAATTGCAGTTTCATTTGATGCTCGATGAGTTTTTCTAATAATACTA
GCAGAAATCATCCTTAGCGAAAGCTAAGGATTTTTTTTATCTGATTACCGCCTTTGAGTGAGCGTCGACC
TAGTCCTAGCCAGGAACCGTAAAAAGGCCGCGTTGCTGGCGTTTTTCCATAGGCTCCGCCCCCCTGACGA
GCATCACAAAAATCGACGCTCAAGTCAGAGGTGGCGAAACCCGACAGGACTATAAAGATACCAGGCGTTT
CCCCCTGGAAGCTCCCTCGTGCGCTCTCCTGTTCCGACCCTGCCGCTTACCGGATACCTGTCCGCCTTTC
TCCCTTCGGGAAGCGTGGCGCTTTCTCATAGCTCACGCTGTAGGTATCTCAGTTCGGTGTAGGTCGTTCG
CTCCAAGCTGGGCTGTGTGCACGAACCCCCCGTTCAGCCCGACCGCTGCGCCTTATCCGGTAACTATCGT
CTTGAGTCCAACCCGGTAAGACACGACTTATCGCCACTGGCAGCAGCCACTGGTAACAGGATTAGCAGAG
CGAGGTATGTAGGCGGTGCTACAGAGTTCTTGAAGTGGTGGCCTAACTACGGCTACACTAGAAGAACAGT
ATTTGGTATCTGCGCTCTGCTGAAGCCAGTTACCTTCGGAAAAAGAGTTGGTAGCTCTTGATCCGGCAAA
CAAACCACCGCTGGTAGCGGTGGTTTTTTTGTTTGCAAGCAGCAGATTACGCGCAGAAAAAAAGGATCTC
AA
Features (pLannotate 1.2.2; 11 found; start..end, strand, type, name):
     63..106     -  terminator     bacterial terminator: putative bacterial transcription terminator
    109..130     +  misc_feature   BioBrick prefix: BioBrick prefix for parts that do not start with "ATG"
    150..168     +  promoter       T7 promoter: promoter for bacteriophage T7 RNA polymerase
    265..1221    +  CDS            hly: HLA_STAA8 - Also known as hla. Experimental evidence at protein level: Swiss-Prot protein existence level 1. Alpha-toxin binds to the membrane of eukaryotic cells resulting in the release of low-molecular weight molecules and leading to an eventual osmotic lysis. Inhibits host neutrophil chemotaxis to the lesion region (Probable). Heptamer oligomerization and pore formation is required for lytic activity (By similarity). From Staphylococcus aureus (strain NCTC 8325 / PS 47).
   1229..1276    +  terminator     T7 terminator: transcription terminator for bacteriophage T7 RNA polymerase
   1289..1309    +  misc_feature   BioBrick suffix: universal suffix for all parts
   1310..1367    +  terminator     his operon terminator: This putative transcriptin terminator from the E. coli his operon has a 2-bp deletion introduced during synthesis. Its efficiency has not been determined.
   1465..1484    +  protein_bind   phage φ21 attP (fragment): attachment site of phage φ21 phage φ21 integrase
   1627..2442    +  CDS            KanR: aminoglycoside phosphotransferase confers resistance to kanamycin in bacteria or G418 (Geneticin®) in eukaryotes
   2454..2494    +  terminator     bacterial terminator (fragment): putative bacterial transcription terminator
   2564..3152    -  rep_origin     ori: high-copy-number ColE1/pMB1/pBR322/pUC origin of replication
