[The description below was written by a language model from this plasmid's Addgene catalogue record and pLannotate feature annotations shown in this document.]
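Description:
PT7-alphaHL is a small (about 3.2 kb) bacterial synthetic-biology plasmid built on the DVK backbone by Golden Gate assembly. It is propagated in E. coli from a high-copy ColE1/pUC-type origin of replication and is selected with kanamycin through a KanR aminoglycoside phosphotransferase gene. The backbone places the cargo between BioBrick prefix and suffix sequences. It also insulates the cargo with flanking bacterial transcription terminators, including a his operon terminator downstream, which limit read-through between the insert and the rest of the plasmid. The annotation also picks up a short fragment matching the phage φ21 attP site, but the record assigns it no function.

The payload is a single transcription unit. A bacteriophage T7 promoter drives an open reading frame for alpha-hemolysin, which is followed by a T7 terminator. The insert is catalogued as synthetic, and the coding sequence is annotated by its match to Staphylococcus aureus alpha-toxin (hla/hly). This secreted protein oligomerises into heptamers and inserts into lipid bilayers to form pores that pass low-molecular-weight molecules. No tags, reporters or annotated ribosome binding site appear in the feature table, although roughly 100 bp of unannotated sequence lies between the promoter and the start of the coding sequence.

Because transcription depends on T7 RNA polymerase, expression requires a host or reaction mixture that supplies that enzyme. The stated purpose is T7-driven production of alpha-hemolysin as a pore-forming protein in lipid bilayers. The record does not specify the particular expression system or downstream application.
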