Addgene plasmid #227650: PT7-alphaHL
Purpose: pT7-driven expression of alpha-hemolysin, a pore-forming protein in lipid bilayers.
Depositing lab: Richard Murray. Depositing organization: California Institute of Technology.
Backbone
  Vector backbone: DVK
  Vector type: Synthetic Biology
Growth in bacteria
  Bacterial resistance: Kanamycin, 50 μg/mL
  Growth temperature: 37°C
  Growth strain: DH5alpha
  Copy number: High Copy
Gene/Insert
  Gene/Insert name: alpha-hemolysin
  Species: Synthetic
  Cloning method: Golden Gate
Terms and licenses: Academic/Nonprofit Terms; Industry Terms: Not Available to Industry
How to cite: PT7-alphaHL was a gift from Richard Murray (Addgene plasmid # 227650 ; http://n2t.net/addgene:227650 ; RRID:Addgene_227650)
